Addgene plasmid #61939: pETDUET1-hUCH37 (ISF1) - hNFRKB (1-156)
Purpose: Co-expression of hUCH37 (ISF1) and hNFRKB (1-156) in E.coli
Depositing lab: Chris Hill. Depositing organization: University of Utah. Publication: Structural Basis for the Activation and Inhibition of the UCH37 Deubiquitylase. VanderLinden RT, Hemmis CW, Schmitt B, Ndoja A, Whitby FG, Robinson H, Cohen RE, Yao T, Hill CP. Mol Cell. 2015 Feb 17. pii: S1097-2765(15)00017-9. doi: 10.1016/j.molcel.2015.01.016. PubMed 25702872.
Backbone
  Vector backbone: pETDUET1
  Backbone manufacturer: Novagen
  Backbone size w/o insert (bp): 5400
  Total vector size (bp): 6900
  Modifications to backbone: PreScission Protease site added between His-tag and MCS1
  Vector type: Bacterial Expression
Growth in bacteria
  Bacterial resistance: Ampicillin, 100 μg/mL
  Growth temperature: 37°C
  Growth strain: DH5alpha
  Copy number: Unknown
Gene/Insert 1
  Gene/Insert name: hUCH37 (ISF1) (alt name: UCHL5)
  Species: H. sapiens (human)
  Insert size (bp): 990
  GenBank ID: NP_057068
  Entrez Gene: UCHL5 (a.k.a. CGI-70, INO80R, UCH-L5, UCH37)
  Promoter: T7
  Tag / fusion protein: 6x HIS (N terminal on backbone)
  Cloning method: Restriction Enzyme; 5′ cloning site XhoI (destroyed during cloning); 3′ cloning site NotI (not destroyed)
  Sequencing primers: 5′ pET Upstream/T7; 3′ DuetDOWN1
Gene/Insert 2
  Gene/Insert name: hNFRKB (1-156)
  Species: H. sapiens (human)
  Insert size (bp): 471
  Mutation: Construct ends at residue 156
  Promoter: T7
  Cloning method: Restriction Enzyme; 5′ cloning site NdeI (destroyed during cloning); 3′ cloning site KpnI (not destroyed)
  Sequencing primers: 5′ DuetUP2; 3′ T7 term
Terms and licenses: Academic/Nonprofit Terms; Industry Terms: Not Available to Industry
How to cite: pETDUET1-hUCH37 (ISF1) - hNFRKB (1-156) was a gift from Chris Hill (Addgene plasmid # 61939 ; http://n2t.net/addgene:61939 ; RRID:Addgene_61939)
