[The description below was written by a language model from this plasmid's Addgene catalogue record.]
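Description:
pETDUET1-hUCH37 (ISF1) - hNFRKB (1-156) is a bacterial co-expression plasmid built on the Novagen pETDuet-1 backbone, a vector designed to produce two proteins from one plasmid in E. coli through two separate multiple cloning sites, each with its own T7 promoter. The construct is about 6.9 kb in total (roughly 5.4 kb of backbone) and is selected with ampicillin. The record lists copy number as unknown and does not include a feature table, so the origin of replication and other backbone elements are not itemised. As with other T7-driven systems, expression requires a host that supplies T7 RNA polymerase, while a standard cloning strain is used for propagation.

The first cassette carries human UCH37 isoform 1 (UCHL5, a 990 bp insert), a deubiquitylase, cloned into MCS1 so that it is fused to the backbone-encoded N-terminal 6xHis tag. The backbone was modified to place a PreScission protease site between the His tag and MCS1, allowing the tag to be cleaved off after affinity purification. The second cassette encodes an untagged N-terminal fragment of human NFRKB ending at residue 156 (471 bp), also under a T7 promoter. With only UCH37 tagged, co-produced NFRKB fragment bound to it would be expected to co-purify with it on nickel resin.

The stated purpose is co-expression of the two proteins in E. coli. The associated publication concerns the structural basis of UCH37 activation and inhibition, consistent with use of this plasmid to prepare recombinant UCH37–NFRKB complex for structural and biochemical study.
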