>Addgene plasmid #61939 | pETDUET1-hUCH37 (ISF1) - hNFRKB (1-156) | depositor partial sequence | sequence record 101223 | MCS2
ATGGATTCCTTAGACCATATGCTGACAGATCCTCTGGAACTTGGTCCGTGTGGAGATGGCCATGGCACGC
GCATCATGGAGGATTGCCTCCTGGGAGGCACCAGAGTTAGTCTGCCCGAGGACCTTCTGGAGGATCCTGA
GATCTTCTTTGATGTTGTCAGCCTCTCAACATGGCAGGAAGTGTTAAGTGATTCTCAACGTGAACACCTC
CAGCAGTTTCTGCCCCAGTTTCCTGAAGACAGTGCTGAGCAGCAGAATGAACTCATCTTAGCCTTGTTCA
GTGGGGAGAACTTCCGCTTTGGAAACCCTCTGCACATTGCCCAGAAGCTTTTCCGAGACGGACACTTTAA
CCCCGAGGTGGTCAAGTACCGGCAGTTATGCTTCAAGTCACAGTACAAGCGCTACCTCAACTCCCAGCAG
CAGTATTTCCATCGGCTGCTGAAGCAAATTCTTGCTTCCCGGAGTGATTAA
