>Addgene plasmid #61939 | pETDUET1-hUCH37 (ISF1) - hNFRKB (1-156) | addgene partial sequence | sequence record 107316 | T7term 5'-GCTAGTTATTGCTCAGCGG-3'
TCCATGTGCTGGCGTTCAAATTTCGCAGCAGCGGTTTCTTTACCAGACTCGAGGGTACCTTAATCACTCC
GGGAAGCAAGAATTTGCTTCAGCAGCCGATGGAAATACTGCTGCTGGGAGTTGAGGTAGCGCTTGTACTG
TGACTTGAAGCATAACTGCCGGTACTTGACCACCTCGGGGTTAAAGTGTCCGTCTCGGAAAAGCTTCTGG
GCAATGTGCAGAGGGTTTCCAAAGCGGAAGTTCTCCCCACTGAACAAGGCTAAGATGAGTTCATTCTGCT
GCTCAGCACTGTCTTCAGGAAACTGGGGCAGAAACTGCTGGAGGTGTTCACGTTGAGAATCACTTAACAC
TTCCTGCCATGTTGAGAGGCTGACAACATCAAAGAAGATCTCAGGATCCTCCAGAAGGTCCTCGGGCAGA
CTAACTCTGGTGCCTCCCAGGAGGCAATCCTCCATGATGCGCGTGCCATGGCCATCTCCACACGGACCAA
GTTCCAGAGGATCTGTCAGCATATGGTCTAAGGAATCCATATTATGTATATCTCCTTCTTATACTTAACT
AATATACTAAGATGGGGAATTGTTATCCGCTCACAATTCCCCTATAGTGAGTCGTATTAATTTCGATTAT
GCGGCCGTGTACAATACGATTACTTTCTGTTCGACTTAAGCATTATGCGGCCGCCACTGTGCTGGATATC
TGCAGAATTCCACCACACTGGACTAGTGGATCCGAGCTCGGTACCTCATTTGGTTTCCTGAGCTTTCTTT
GCGTTCTGTTTTTCTTTTGCCTTTTCTACTAGTGGTATTAACTGCTGGTGTTCTGCTAA
