>Addgene plasmid #61939 | pETDUET1-hUCH37 (ISF1) - hNFRKB (1-156) | addgene partial sequence | sequence record 108043 | pBRrevBam 5'-GGTGATGTCGGCGATATAGG-3'
ATGCGTCCGGCGTAGAGGATCGAGATCGATCTCGATCCCGCGAAATTAATACGACTCACTATAGGGGAAT
TGTGAGCGGATAACAATTCCCCTCTAGAAATAATTTTGTTTAACTTTAAGAAGGAGATATACCATGGGCA
GCAGCCATCACCATCATCACCACAGCCAGGATCCGAATTCGAGCTCGGCGCGCCTGCAGGTCGAGATGAC
GGGCAACGCCGGGGAGTGGTGCCTCATGGAAAGCGACCCCGGGGTCTTCACCGAGCTCATTAAAGGATTC
GGTTGCCGAGGAGCCCAAGTAGAAGAAATATGGAGTTTAGAGCCTGAGAATTTTGAAAAATTAAAGCCAG
TTCATGGGTTAATTTTTCTTTTCAAGTGGCAGCCAGGAGAAGAACCAGCAGGCTCTGTGGTTCAGGACTC
CCGACTTGACACGATATTTTTTGCTAAGCAGGTAATTAATAATGCTTGTGCTACTCAAGCCATAGTGAGT
GTGTTACTGAACTGTACCCACCAGGATGTCCATTTAGGCGAGACATTATCAGAGTTTAAAGAATTTTCAC
AAAGTTTTGATGCAGCTATGAAAGGCTTGGCACTGAGCAATTCAGATGTGATTCGACAAGTACACAACAG
TTTCGCCAGACAGCAAATGTTTGAATTTGATACGAAGACATCAGCAAAAGAAGAAGATGCTTTTCACTTT
GTCAGTTATGTTCCTGTTAATGGGAGACTGTATGAATTAGATGGATTAAGAGAAGGACCGATTGATTTAG
GTGCATGCAATCAAGATGATTGGATCAGTGCAGTAAGGCCTGTCATAGAAAAAAGGATACAAAAGTACAG
TGAAGGTGAAATTCGATTTAATTTAATGGCCATTGTGTCTGACAGAA
