>Addgene plasmid #61939 | pETDUET1-hUCH37 (ISF1) - hNFRKB (1-156) | depositor partial sequence | sequence record 108044 | MCS1
ATGACGGGCAACGCCGGGGAGTGGTGCCTCATGGAAAGCGACCCCGGGGTCTTCACCGAGCTCATTAAAG
GATTCGGTTGCCGAGGAGCCCAAGTAGAAGAAATATGGAGTTTAGAGCCTGAGAATTTTGAAAAATTAAA
GCCAGTTCATGGGTTAATTTTTCTTTTCAAGTGGCAGCCAGGAGAAGAACCAGCAGGCTCTGTGGTTCAG
GACTCCCGACTTGACACGATATTTTTTGCTAAGCAGGTAATTAATAATGCTTGTGCTACTCAAGCCATAG
TGAGTGTGTTACTGAACTGTACCCACCAGGATGTCCATTTAGGCGAGACATTATCAGAGTTTAAAGAATT
TTCACAAAGTTTTGATGCAGCTATGAAAGGCTTGGCACTGAGCAATTCAGATGTGATTCGACAAGTACAC
AACAGTTTCGCCAGACAGCAAATGTTTGAATTTGATACGAAGACATCAGCAAAAGAAGAAGATGCTTTTC
ACTTTGTCAGTTATGTTCCTGTTAATGGGAGACTGTATGAATTAGATGGATTAAGAGAAGGACCGATTGA
TTTAGGTGCATGCAATCAAGATGATTGGATCAGTGCAGTAAGGCCTGTCATAGAAAAAAGGATACAAAAG
TACAGTGAAGGTGAAATTCGATTTAATTTAATGGCCATTGTGTCTGACAGAAAAATGATATATGAGCAGA
AGATAGCAGAGTTACAAAGACAACTTGCAGAGGAGGAACCCATGGATACAGATCAAGGTAATAGTATGTT
AAGTGCTATTCAGTCAGAAGTTGCCAAAAATCAGATGCTTATTGAAGAGGAAGTACAGAAATTAAAAAGA
TACAAGATTGAGAATATCAGAAGGAAGCATAATTATCTGCCTTTCATTATGGAATTGTTAAAGACTTTAG
CAGAACACCAGCAGTTAATACCACTAGTAGAAAAGGCAAAAGAAAAACAGAACGCAAAGAAAGCTCAGGA
AACCAAATGA
